>Addgene plasmid #227378 | FUS-miRFP670-TRF1 | addgene full sequence | sequence record 450773 | Addgene NGS Result
TTGAGATCCTTTTTTTCTGCGCGTAATCTGCTGCTTGCAAACAAAAAAACCACCGCTACCAGCGGTGGTT
TGTTTGCCGGATCAAGAGCTACCAACTCTTTTTCCGAAGGTAACTGGCTTCAGCAGAGCGCAGATACCAA
ATACTGTTCTTCTAGTGTAGCCGTAGTTAGGCCACCACTTCAAGAACTCTGTAGCACCGCCTACATACCT
CGCTCTGCTAATCCTGTTACCAGTGGCTGCTGCCAGTGGCGATAAGTCGTGTCTTACCGGGTTGGACTCA
AGACGATAGTTACCGGATAAGGCGCAGCGGTCGGGCTGAACGGGGGGTTCGTGCACACAGCCCAGCTTGG
AGCGAACGACCTACACCGAACTGAGATACCTACAGCGTGAGCTATGAGAAAGCGCCACGCTTCCCGAAGG
GAGAAAGGCGGACAGGTATCCGGTAAGCGGCAGGGTCGGAACAGGAGAGCGCACGAGGGAGCTTCCAGGG
GGAAACGCCTGGTATCTTTATAGTCCTGTCGGGTTTCGCCACCTCTGACTTGAGCGTCGATTTTTGTGAT
GCTCGTCAGGGGGGCGGAGCCTATGGAAAAACGCCAGCAACGCGGCCTTTTTACGGTTCCTGGCCTTTTG
CTGGCCTTTTGCTCACATGTTCTTTCCTGCGTTATCCCCTGATTCTGTGGATAACCGTATTACCGCCTTT
GAGTGAGCTGATACCGCTCGCCGCAGCCGAACGACCGAGCGCAGCGAGTCAGTGAGCGAGGAAGCGGAAG
AGCGCCCAATACGCAAACCGCCTCTCCCCGCGCGTTGGCCGATTCATTAATGCAGCTGTGGAATGTGTGT
CAGTTAGGGTGTGGAAAGTCCCCAGGCTCCCCAGCAGGCAGAAGTATGCAAAGCATGCATCTCAATTAGT
CAGCAACCAGGTGTGGAAAGTCCCCAGGCTCCCCAGCAGGCAGAAGTATGCAAAGCATGCATCTCAATTA
GTCAGCAACCATAGTCCCGCCCCTAACTCCGCCCATCCCGCCCCTAACTCCGCCCAGTTCCGCCCATTCT
CCGCCCCATGGCTGACTAATTTTTTTTATTTATGCAGAGGCCGAGGCCGCCTCGGCCTCTGAGCTATTCC
AGAAGTAGTGAGGAGGCTTTTTTGGAGGCCTAGGCTTTTGCAAAAAGCTTGGACACAAGACAGGCTTGCG
AGATATGTTTGAGAATACCACTTTATCCCGCGTCAGGGAGAGGCAGTGCGTAAAAAGACGCGGACTCATG
TGAAATACTGGTTTTTAGTGCGCCAGATCTCTATAATCTCGCGCAACCTATTTTCCCCTCGAACACTTTT
TAAGCCGTAGATAAACAGGCTGGGACACTTCACATGAGCGAAAAATACATCGTCACCTGGGACATGTTGC
AGATCCATGCACGTAAACTCGCAAGCCGACTGATGCCTTCTGAACAATGGAAAGGCATTATTGCCGTAAG
CCGTGGCGGTCTGTACCGGGTGCGTTACTGGCGCGTGAACTGGGTATTCGTCATGTCGATACCGTTTGTA
TTTCCAGCTACGATCACGACAACCAGCGCGAGCTTAAAGTGCTGAAACGCGCAGAAGGCGATGGCGAAGG
CTTCATCGTTATTGATGACCTGGTGGATACCGGTGGTACTGCGGTTGCGATTCGTGAAATGTATCCAAAA
GCGCACTTTGTCACCATCTTCGCAAAACCGGCTGGTCGTCCGCTGGTTGATGACTATGTTGTTGATATCC
CGCAAGATACCTGGATTGAACAGCCGTGGGATATGGGCGTCGTATTCGTCCCGCCAATCTCCGGTCGCTA
ATCTTTTCAACGCCTGGCACTGCCGGGCGTTGTTCTTTTTAACTTCAGGCGGGTTACAATAGTTTCCAGT
AAGTATTCTGGAGGCTGCATCCATGACACAGGCAAACCTGAGCGAAACCCTGTTCAAACCCCGCTTTAAA
CATCCTGAAACCTCGACGCTAGTCCGCCGCTTTAATCACGGCGCACAACCGCCTGTGCAGTCGGCCCTTG
ATGGTAAAACCATCCCTCACTGGTATCGCATGATTAACCGTCTGATGTGGATCTGGCGCGGCATTGACCC
ACGCGAAATCCTCGACGTCCAGGCACGTATTGTGATGAGCGATGCCGAACGTACCGACGATGATTTATAC
GATACGGTGATTGGCTACCGTGGCGGCAACTGGATTTATGAGTGGGCCCCGGATCTTTGTGAAGGAACCT
TACTTCTGTGGTGTGACATAATTGGACAAACTACCTACAGAGATTTAAAGCTCTAAGGTAAATATAAAAT
TTTTAAGTGTATAATGTGTTAAACTACTGATTCTAATTGTTTGTGTATTTTAGATTCCAACCTATGGAAC
TGATGAATGGGAGCAGTGGTGGAATGCCTTTAATGAGGAAAACCTGTTTTGCTCAGAAGAAATGCCATCT
AGTGATGATGAGGCTACTGCTGACTCTCAACATTCTACTCCTCCAAAAAAGAAGAGAAAGGTAGAAGACC
CCAAGGACTTTCCTTCAGAATTGCTAAGTTTTTTGAGTCATGCTGTGTTTAGTAATAGAACTCTTGCTTG
CTTTGCTATTTACACCACAAAGGAAAAAGCTGCACTGCTATACAAGAAAATTATGGAAAAATATTCTGTA
ACCTTTATAAGTAGGCATAACAGTTATAATCATAACATACTGTTTTTTCTTACTCCACACAGGCATAGAG
TGTCTGCTATTAATAACTATGCTCAAAAATTGTGTACCTTTAGCTTTTTAATTTGTAAAGGGGTTAATAA
GGAATATTTGATGTATAGTGCCTTGACTAGAGATCATAATCAGCCATACCACATTTGTAGAGGTTTTACT
TGCTTTAAAAAACCTCCCACACCTCCCCCTGAACCTGAAACATAAAATGAATGCAATTGTTGTTGTTAAC
TTGTTTATTGCAGCTTATAATGGTTACAAATAAAGCAATAGCATCACAAATTTCACAAATAAAGCATTTT
TTTCACTGCATTCTAGTTGTGGTTTGTCCAAACTCATCAATGTATCTTATCATGTCTGGATCAACTGGAT
AACTCAAGCTAACCAAAATCATCCCAAACTTCCCACCCCATACCCTATTACCACTGCCAATTACCTGTGG
TTTCATTTACTCTAAACCTGTGATTCCTCTGAATTATTTTCATTTTAAAGAAATTGTATTTGTTAAATAT
GTACTACAAACTTAGTAGTTGGAAGGGCTAATTCACTCCCAAAGAAGACAAGATATCCTTGATCTGTGGA
TCTACCACACACAAGGCTACTTCCCTGATTAGCAGAACTACACACCAGGGCCAGGGGTCAGATATCCACT
GACCTTTGGATGGTGCTACAAGCTAGTACCAGTTGAGCCAGATAAGGTAGAAGAGGCCAATAAAGGAGAG
AACACCAGCTTGTTACACCCTGTGAGCCTGCATGGGATGGATGACCCGGAGAGAGAAGTGTTAGAGTGGA
GGTTTGACAGCCGCCTAGCATTTCATCACGTGGCCCGAGAGCTGCATCCGGAGTACTTCAAGAACTGCTG
ATATCGAGCTTGCTACAAGGGACTTTCCGCTGGGGACTTTCCAGGGAGGCGTGGCCTGGGCGGGACTGGG
GAGTGGCGAGCCCTCAGATCCTGCATATAAGCAGCTGCTTTTTGCCTGTACTGGGTCTCTCTGGTTAGAC
CAGATCTGAGCCTGGGAGCTCTCTGGCTAACTAGGGAACCCACTGCTTAAGCCTCAATAAAGCTTGCCTT
GAGTGCTTCAAGTAGTGTGTGCCCGTCTGTTGTGTGACTCTGGTAACTAGAGATCCCTCAGACCCTTTTA
GTCAGTGTGGAAAATCTCTAGCAGTGGCGCCCGAACAGGGACTTGAAAGCGAAAGGGAAACCAGAGGAGC
TCTCTCGACGCAGGACTCGGCTTGCTGAAGCGCGCACGGCAAGAGGCGAGGGGCGGCGACTGGTGAGTAC
GCCAAAAATTTTGACTAGCGGAGGCTAGAAGGAGAGAGATGGGTGCGAGAGCGTCAGTATTAAGCGGGGG
AGAATTAGATCGCGATGGGAAAAAATTCGGTTAAGGCCAGGGGGAAAGAAAAAATATAAATTAAAACATA
TAGTATGGGCAAGCAGGGAGCTAGAACGATTCGCAGTTAATCCTGGCCTGTTAGAAACATCAGAAGGCTG
TAGACAAATACTGGGACAGCTACAACCATCCCTTCAGACAGGATCAGAAGAACTTAGATCATTATATAAT
ACAGTAGCAACCCTCTATTGTGTGCATCAAAGGATAGAGATAAAAGACACCAAGGAAGCTTTAGACAAGA
TAGAGGAAGAGCAAAACAAAAGTAAGACCACCGCACAGCAAGCGGCCGGCCGCTGATCTTCAGACCTGGA
GGAGGAGATATGAGGGACAATTGGAGAAGTGAATTATATAAATATAAAGTAGTAAAAATTGAACCATTAG
GAGTAGCACCCACCAAGGCAAAGAGAAGAGTGGTGCAGAGAGAAAAAAGAGCAGTGGGAATAGGAGCTTT
GTTCCTTGGGTTCTTGGGAGCAGCAGGAAGCACTATGGGCGCAGCGTCAATGACGCTGACGGTACAGGCC
AGACAATTATTGTCTGGTATAGTGCAGCAGCAGAACAATTTGCTGAGGGCTATTGAGGCGCAACAGCATC
TGTTGCAACTCACAGTCTGGGGCATCAAGCAGCTCCAGGCAAGAATCCTGGCTGTGGAAAGATACCTAAA
GGATCAACAGCTCCTGGGGATTTGGGGTTGCTCTGGAAAACTCATTTGCACCACTGCTGTGCCTTGGAAT
GCTAGTTGGAGTAATAAATCTCTGGAACAGATTTGGAATCACACGACCTGGATGGAGTGGGACAGAGAAA
TTAACAATTACACAAGCTTAATACACTCCTTAATTGAAGAATCGCAAAACCAGCAAGAAAAGAATGAACA
AGAATTATTGGAATTAGATAAATGGGCAAGTTTGTGGAATTGGTTTAACATAACAAATTGGCTGTGGTAT
ATAAAATTATTCATAATGATAGTAGGAGGCTTGGTAGGTTTAAGAATAGTTTTTGCTGTACTTTCTATAG
TGAATAGAGTTAGGCAGGGATATTCACCATTATCGTTTCAGACCCACCTCCCAACCCCGAGGGGACCCGA
CAGGCCCGAAGGAATAGAAGAAGAAGGTGGAGAGAGAGACAGAGACAGATCCATTCGATTAGTGAACGGA
TCTCGACGGTATCGCCAAATGGCAGTATTCATCCACAATTTTAAAAGAAAAGGGGGGATTGGGGGGTACA
GTGCAGGGGAAAGAATAGTAGACATAATAGCAACAGACATACAAACTAAAGAATTACAAAAACAAATTAC
AAAAATTCAAAATTTTCGGGTTTATTACAGGGACAGCAGAGATCCAGTTTGGATCGATAAGCTTGATATC
GAATTCCTGCAGCCCCGATAAAATAAAAGATTTTATTTAGTCTCCAGAAAAAGGGGGGAATGAAAGACCC
CACCTGTAGGTTTGGCAAGCTAGCTGCAGTAACGCCATTTTGCAAGGCATGGAAAAATACCAAACCAAGA
ATAGAGAAGTTCAGATCAAGGGCGGGTACATGAAAATAGCTAACGTTGGGCCAAACAGGATATCTGCGGT
GAGCAGTTTCGGCCCCGGCCCGGGGCCAAGAACAGATGGTCACCGCAGTTTCGGCCCCGGCCCGAGGCCA
AGAACAGATGGTCCCCAGATATGGCCCAACCCTCAGCAGTTTCTTAAGACCCATCAGATGTTTCCAGGCT
CCCCCAAGGACCTGAAATGACCCTGCGCCTTATTTGAATTAACCAATCAGCCTGCTTCTCGCTTCTGTTC
GCGCGCTTCTGCTTCCCGAGCTCTATAAAAGAGCTCACAACCCCTCACTCGGCGCGCCAGTCCTCCGACA
GACTGAGTCGCCCGGGGGGGATCTGGAGCTCTCGAGAATTCTCACGCGTCAAGTGGAGCAAGGCAGGTGG
ACAGTGGATCCGGAGCTACCATGGCCTCAAACGATTATACCCAACAAGCAACCCAAAGCTATGGGGCCTA
CCCCACCCAGCCCGGGCAGGGCTATTCCCAGCAGAGCAGTCAGCCCTACGGACAGCAGAGTTACAGTGGT
TATAGCCAGTCCACGGACACTTCAGGCTATGGCCAGAGCAGCTATTCTTCTTATGGCCAGAGCCAGAACA
CAGGCTATGGAACTCAGTCAACTCCCCAGGGATATGGCTCGACTGGCGGCTATGGCAGTAGCCAGAGCTC
CCAATCGTCTTACGGGCAGCAGTCCTCCTATCCTGGCTATGGCCAGCAGCCAGCTCCCAGCAGCACCTCG
GGAAGTTACGGTAGCAGTTCTCAGAGCAGCAGCTATGGGCAGCCCCAGAGTGGGAGCTACAGCCAGCAGC
CTAGCTATGGTGGACAGCAGCAAAGCTATGGACAGCAGCAAAGCTATAATCCCCCTCAGGGCTATGGACA
GCAGAACCAGTACAACAGCAGCAGTGGTGGTGGAGGTGGAGGTGGAGGTGGAGGTAACTATGGCCAAGAT
CAATCCTCCATGAGTAGTGGTGGTGGCAGTGGTGGCGGTTATGGCAATCAAGACCAGAGTGGTGGAGGTG
GCAGCGGTGGCTATGGACAGCAGGACCGTGGAGGATCTGGCTCCGGTTCTGCTTCAGGATCCGGATCAGG
TATGGTAGCAGGTCATGCCTCTGGCAGCCCCGCATTCGGGACCGCCTCTCATTCGAATTGCGAACATGAA
GAGATCCACCTCGCCGGCTCGATCCAGCCGCATGGCGCGCTTCTGGTCGTCAGCGAACATGATCATCGCG
TCATCCAGGCCAGCGCCAACGCCGCGGAATTTCTGAATCTCGGAAGCGTACTCGGCGTTCCGCTCGCCGA
GATCGACGGCGATCTGTTGATCAAGATCCTGCCGCATCTCGATCCCACCGCCGAAGGCATGCCGGTCGCG
GTGCGCTGCCGGATCGGCAATCCCTCTACGGAGTACTGCGGTCTGATGCATCGGCCTCCGGAAGGCGGGC
TGATCATCGAACTCGAACGTGCCGGCCCGTCGATCGATCTGTCAGGCACGCTGGCGCCGGCGCTGGAGCG
GATCCGCACGGCGGGTTCACTGCGCGCGCTGTGCGATGACACCGTGCTGCTGTTTCAGCAGTGCACCGGC
TACGACCGGGTGATGGTGTATCGTTTCGATGAGCAAGGCCACGGCCTGGTATTCTCCGAGTGCCATGTGC
CTGGGCTCGAATCCTATTTCGGCAACCGCTATCCGTCGTCGACTGTCCCGCAGATGGCGCGGCAGCTGTA
CGTGCGGCAGCGCGTCCGCGTGCTGGTCGACGTCACCTATCAGCCGGTGCCGCTGGAGCCGCGGCTGTCG
CCGCTGACCGGGCGCGATCTCGACATGTCGGGCTGCTTCCTGCGCTCGATGTCGCCGTGCCATCTGCAGT
TCCTGAAGGACATGGGCGTGCGCGCCACCCTGGCGGTGTCGCTGGTGGTCGGCGGCAAGCTGTGGGGCCT
GGTTGTCTGTCACCATTATCTGCCGCGCTTCATCCGTTTCGAGCTGCGGGCGATCTGCAAACGGCTCGCC
GAAAGGATCGCGACGCGGATCACCGCGCTTGAGAGCTCCGGAGGCGGCGGATCCGGCGGATCTGGAATGG
CGGAGGATGTTTCCTCAGCGGCCCCGAGCCCGCGGGGCTGTGCGGATGGTAGGGATGCCGACCCTACTGA
GGAGCAGATGGCAGAAACAGAGAGAAACGACGAGGAGCAGTTCGAATGCCAGGAACTGCTCGAGTGCCAG
GTGCAGGTGGGGGCCCCCGAGGAGGAGGAGGAGGAGGAGGAGGACGCGGGCCTGGTGGCCGAGGCCGAGG
CCGTGGCTGCCGGCTGGATGCTCGATTTCCTCTGCCTCTCTCTTTGCCGAGCTTTCCGCGACGGCCGCTC
CGAGGACTTCCGCAGGACCCGCAACAGCGCAGAGGCTATTATTCATGGACTATCCAGTCTAACAGCTTGC
CAGTTGAGAACGATATACATATGTCAGTTTTTGACAAGAATTGCAGCAGGAAAAACCCTTGATGCACAGT
TTGAAAATGATGAACGAATTACACCCTTGGAATCAGCCCTGATGATTTGGGGTTCAATTGAAAAGGAACA
TGACAAACTTCATGAAGAAATACAGAATTTAATTAAAATTCAGGCTATAGCTGTTTGTATGGAAAATGGC
AACTTTAAAGAAGCAGAAGAAGTCTTTGAAAGAATATTTGGTGATCCAAATTCTCATATGCCTTTCAAAA
GCAAATTGCTTATGATAATCTCTCAGAAAGATACATTTCATTCCTTTTTTCAACACTTCAGCTACAACCA
CATGATGGAGAAAATTAAGAGTTATGTGAATTATGTGCTAAGTGAAAAATCATCAACCTTTCTAATGAAG
GCAGCGGCAAAAGTAGTAGAAAGCAAAAGGACAAGAACAATAACTTCTCAAGATAAACCTAGTGGTAATG
ATGTTGAAATGGAAACTGAAGCTAATTTGGATACAAGAAAAAGTGTTAGTGACAAACAGTCTGCGGTAAC
TGAATCCTCAGAGGGTACAGTATCCTTATTGAGGTCTCACAAGAATCTTTTCTTATCTAAGTTGCAACAT
GGAACCCAGCAACAAGACCTTAATAAGAAAGAAAGAAGAGTAGGAACTCCTCAAAGTACAAAAAAGAAAA
AAGAAAGCAGAAGAGCCACTGAAAGCAGAATACCTGTTTCAAAGAGTCAGCCGGTAACTCCTGAAAAACA
TCGAGCTAGAAAAAGACAGGCATGGCTTTGGGAAGAAGACAAGAATTTGAGATCTGGCGTGAGGAAATAT
GGAGAGGGAAACTGGTCTAAAATACTGTTGCATTATAAATTCAACAACCGGACAAGTGTCATGTTAAAAG
ACAGATGGAGGACCATGAAGAAACTAAAACTGATTTCCTCAGACAGCGAAGACGGCATGCAAGCTTGATA
TCAAGCTTATCGATAATCAACCTCTGGATTACAAAATTTGTGAAAGATTGACTGGTATTCTTAACTATGT
TGCTCCTTTTACGCTATGTGGATACGCTGCTTTAATGCCTTTGTATCATGCTATTGCTTCCCGTATGGCT
TTCATTTTCTCCTCCTTGTATAAATCCTGGTTGCTGTCTCTTTATGAGGAGTTGTGGCCCGTTGTCAGGC
AACGTGGCGTGGTGTGCACTGTGTTTGCTGACGCAACCCCCACTGGTTGGGGCATTGCCACCACCTGTCA
GCTCCTTTCCGGGACTTTCGCTTTCCCCCTCCCTATTGCCACGGCGGAACTCATCGCCGCCTGCCTTGCC
CGCTGCTGGACAGGGGCTCGGCTGTTGGGCACTGACAATTCCGTGGTGTTGTCGGGGAAATCATCGTCCT
TTCCTTGGCTGCTCGCCTGTGTTGCCACCTGGATTCTGCGCGGGACGTCCTTCTGCTACGTCCCTTCGGC
CCTCAATCCAGCGGACCTTCCTTCCCGCGGCCTGCTGCCGGCTCTGCGGCCTCTTCCGCGTCTTCGCCTT
CGCCCTCAGACGAGTCGGATCTCCCTTTGGGCCGCCTCCCCGCATCGATACCGTCGACCTCGAGGGAATT
AATTCGAGCTCGGTACCTTTAAGACCAATGACTTACAAGGCAGCTGTAGATCTTAGCCACTTTTTAAAAG
AAAAGGGGGGACTGGAAGGGCTAATTCACTCCCAACGAAGACAAGATCTGCTTTTTGCTTGTACTGGGTC
TCTCTGGTTAGACCAGATCTGAGCCTGGGAGCTCTCTGGCTAACTAGGGAACCCACTGCTTAAGCCTCAA
TAAAGCTTGCCTTGAGTGCTTCAAGTAGTGTGTGCCCGTCTGTTGTGTGACTCTGGTAACTAGAGATCCC
TCAGACCCTTTTAGTCAGTGTGGAAAATCTCTAGCAGCATCTAGAATTAATTCCGTGTATTCTATAGTGT
CACCTAAATCGTATGTGTATGATACATAAGGTTATGTATTAATTGTAGCCGCGTTCTAACGACAATATGT
ACAAGCCTAATTGTGTAGCATCTGGCTTACTGAAGCAGACCCTATCATCTCTCTCGTAAACTGCCGTCAG
AGTCGGTTTGGTTGGACGAACCTTCTGAGTTTCTGGTAACGCCGTCCCGCACCCGGAAATGGTCAGCGAA
CCAATCAGCAGGGTCATCGCTAGCCAGATCCTCTACGCCGGACGCATCGTGGCCGGCATCACCGGCGCCA
CAGGTGCGGTTGCTGGCGCCTATATCGCCGACATCACCGATGGGGAAGATCGGGCTCGCCACTTCGGGCT
CATGAGCGCTTGTTTCGGCGTGGGTATGGTGGCAGGCCCCGTGGCCGGGGGACTGTTGGGCGCCATCTCC
TTGCATGCACCATTCCTTGCGGCGGCGGTGCTCAACGGCCTCAACCTACTACTGGGCTGCTTCCTAATGC
AGGAGTCGCATAAGGGAGAGCGTCGAATGGTGCACTCTCAGTACAATCTGCTCTGATGCCGCATAGTTAA
GCCAGCCCCGACACCCGCCAACACCCGCTGACGCGCCCTGACGGGCTTGTCTGCTCCCGGCATCCGCTTA
CAGACAAGCTGTGACCGTCTCCGGGAGCTGCATGTGTCAGAGGTTTTCACCGTCATCACCGAAACGCGCG
AGACGAAAGGGCCTCGTGATACGCCTATTTTTATAGGTTAATGTCATGATAATAATGGTTTCTTAGACGT
CAGGTGGCACTTTTCGGGGAAATGTGCGCGGAACCCCTATTTGTTTATTTTTCTAAATACATTCAAATAT
GTATCCGCTCATGAGACAATAACCCTGATAAATGCTTCAATAATATTGAAAAAGGAAGAGTATGAGTATT
CAACATTTCCGTGTCGCCCTTATTCCCTTTTTTGCGGCATTTTGCCTTCCTGTTTTTGCTCACCCAGAAA
CGCTGGTGAAAGTAAAAGATGCTGAAGATCAGTTGGGTGCACGAGTGGGTTACATCGAACTGGATCTCAA
CAGCGGTAAGATCCTTGAGAGTTTTCGCCCCGAAGAACGTTTTCCAATGATGAGCACTTTTAAAGTTCTG
CTATGTGGCGCGGTATTATCCCGTATTGACGCCGGGCAAGAGCAACTCGGTCGCCGCATACACTATTCTC
AGAATGACTTGGTTGAGTACTCACCAGTCACAGAAAAGCATCTTACGGATGGCATGACAGTAAGAGAATT
ATGCAGTGCTGCCATAACCATGAGTGATAACACTGCGGCCAACTTACTTCTGACAACGATCGGAGGACCG
AAGGAGCTAACCGCTTTTTTGCACAACATGGGGGATCATGTAACTCGCCTTGATCGTTGGGAACCGGAGC
TGAATGAAGCCATACCAAACGACGAGCGTGACACCACGATGCCTGTAGCAATGGCAACAACGTTGCGCAA
ACTATTAACTGGCGAACTACTTACTCTAGCTTCCCGGCAACAATTAATAGACTGGATGGAGGCGGATAAA
GTTGCAGGAACACTTCTGCGCTCGGCCCTTCCGGCTGGCTGGTTTATTGCTGATAAATCTGGAGCCGGTG
AGCGTGGGTCTCGCGGTATCATTGCAGCACTGGGGCCAGATGGTAAGCCCTCCCGTATCGTAGTTATCTA
CACGACGGGGAGTCAGGCAACTATGGATGAACGAAATAGACAGATCGCTGAGATAGGTGCCTCACTGATT
AAGCATTGGTAACTGTCAGACCAAGTTTACTCATATATACTTTAGATTGATTTAAAACTTCATTTTTAAT
TTAAAAGGATCTAGGTGAAGATCCTTTTTGATAATCTCATGACCAAAATCCCTTAACGTGAGTTTTCGTT
CCACTGAGCGTCAGACCCCGTAGAAAAGATCAAAGGATCTTC
Features (pLannotate 1.2.2; 34 found; start..end, strand, type, name):
      1..589     +  rep_origin     ori: high-copy-number ColE1/pMB1/pBR322/pUC origin of replication
    772..828     +  CDS            lacI (fragment): lac repressor; lacI; The lac repressor binds to the lac operator to inhibit transcription in E. coli. This inhibition can be relieved by adding lactose or isopropyl-β-D-thiogalactopyranoside (IPTG).
    835..1164    +  promoter       SV40 promoter: SV40 enhancer and early promoter
   1364..1483    +  CDS            gpt (fragment): XGPT_ECOLI - Also known as gpp, gxu. Experimental evidence at protein level: Swiss-Prot protein existence level 1. Purine salvage pathway enzyme that catalyzes the transfer of the ribosyl-5-phosphate group from 5-phospho-alpha-D-ribose 1- diphosphate (PRPP) to the N9 position of the 6-oxopurines guanine and xanthine to form the corresponding ribonucleotides GMP (guanosine 5'- monophosphate) and XMP (xanthosine 5'-monophosphate), with the release of PPi. To a lesser extent, also acts on hypoxanthine (PubMed:9100006, PubMed:3886014). Does not ribophosphorylate adenine (PubMed:3886014). From Esch
   1483..1818    +  CDS            gpt (fragment): XGPT_ECOLI - Also known as gpp, gxu. Experimental evidence at protein level: Swiss-Prot protein existence level 1. Purine salvage pathway enzyme that catalyzes the transfer of the ribosyl-5-phosphate group from 5-phospho-alpha-D-ribose 1- diphosphate (PRPP) to the N9 position of the 6-oxopurines guanine and xanthine to form the corresponding ribonucleotides GMP (guanosine 5'- monophosphate) and XMP (xanthosine 5'-monophosphate), with the release of PPi. To a lesser extent, also acts on hypoxanthine (PubMed:9100006, PubMed:3886014). Does not ribophosphorylate adenine (PubMed:3886014). From Esch
   1913..2218    +  CDS            frsA (fragment): FRSA_ECOLI - Also known as yafA. Experimental evidence at protein level: Swiss-Prot protein existence level 1. Catalyzes the hydrolysis of esters (PubMed:15808744). Displays esterase activity toward pNP-butyrate (PubMed:15808744). May stimulate mixed-acid fermentation by acting as a fermentation/respiration switch that down-regulates respiration and up- regulates fermentation rates (PubMed:15169777). From Escherichia coli (strain K12).
   2222..2296    +  CDS            small t antigen (fragment): SV40 (simian virus 40) small t antigen
   2298..2363    +  intron         small t intron: SV40 (simian virus 40) small t antigen intron
   2493..2513    +  CDS            SV40 NLS: nuclear localization signal of SV40 (simian virus 40) large T antigen
   2832..2915    +  CDS            large T antigen (fragment): large T antigen from SV40 (simian virus 40)
   2938..3072    +  polyA_signal   SV40 poly(A) signal: SV40 polyadenylation signal
   3239..3568    +  CDS            nef (fragment): NEF_HV1BR - Experimental evidence at protein level: Swiss-Prot protein existence level 1. Extracellular Nef protein targets CD4(+) T-lymphocytes for apoptosis by interacting with CXCR4 surface receptors (PubMed:14990729). From Human immunodeficiency virus type 1 group M subtype B (isolate BRU/LAI) (HIV-1).
   3616..3873    +  LTR            5' LTR (truncated): truncated 5' long terminal repeat (LTR) from HIV-1
   3920..4045    +  misc_feature   HIV-1 Ψ: packaging signal of human immunodeficiency virus type 1
   4029..4367    +  CDS            HIV-1 gag (fragment): gag protein from human immunodeficiency virus 1; gag
   4542..4775    +  misc_feature   RRE: The Rev response element (RRE) of HIV-1 allows for Rev-dependent mRNA export from the nucleus to the cytoplasm.
   5152..5252    +  CDS            Rev (fragment): human immunodeficiency virus 1 (HIV-1) Rev protein; rev; enhances nuclear export of unspliced and incompletely spliced viral mRNAs
   5289..5406    +  misc_feature   cPPT/CTS: central polypurine tract and central termination sequence of HIV-1
   5443..5475    -  misc_feature   MCS (fragment): pBluescript multiple cloning site
   5559..5966    +  promoter       SFFV promoter: spleen focus-forming virus long terminal repeat (LTR) promoter
   6041..6697    +  CDS            FUS (fragment): FUS_HUMAN - Also known as TLS. Experimental evidence at protein level: Swiss-Prot protein existence level 1. DNA/RNA-binding protein that plays a role in various cellular processes such as transcription regulation, RNA splicing, RNA transport, DNA repair and damage response (PubMed:27731383). Binds to nascent pre-mRNAs and acts as a molecular mediator between RNA polymerase II and U1 small nuclear ribonucleoprotein thereby coupling transcription and splicing (PubMed:26124092). Binds also its own pre- mRNA and autoregulates its expression; this autoregulation mechanism is mediated by non-sense-
   6722..7666    +  CDS            miRFP670: miRFP670 is a basic (constitutively fluorescent) near ir fluorescent protein published in 2016, derived from Rhodopseudomonas palustris. It has low acid sensitivity. It requires the cofactor biliverdin for fluorescence.
   7697..9013    +  CDS            TERF1: TERF1_HUMAN - Also known as PIN2, TRBF1, TRF, TRF1. Experimental evidence at protein level: Swiss-Prot protein existence level 1. Binds the telomeric double-stranded 5'-TTAGGG-3' repeat and negatively regulates telomere length. Involved in the regulation of the mitotic spindle. Component of the shelterin complex (telosome) that is involved in the regulation of telomere length and protection. Shelterin associates with arrays of double-stranded 5'-TTAGGG-3' repeats added by telomerase and protects chromosome ends; without its protective activity, telomeres are no longer hidden from the DNA damag
   9027..9045    +  misc_feature   MCS (fragment): pBluescript multiple cloning site
   9045..9633    +  misc_feature   WPRE: woodchuck hepatitis virus posttranscriptional regulatory element
   9634..9656    +  misc_feature   MCS (fragment): pBluescript multiple cloning site
   9673..9741    +  CDS            nef (fragment): NEF_HV1Z2 - Experimental evidence at protein level: Swiss-Prot protein existence level 1. Extracellular Nef protein targets CD4(+) T-lymphocytes for apoptosis by interacting with CXCR4 surface receptors. From Human immunodeficiency virus type 1 group M subtype D (isolate Z2/CDC-Z34) (HIV-1).
   9743..9976    +  LTR            3' LTR (ΔU3): self-inactivating 3' long terminal repeat (LTR) from HIV-1
  10001..10019   -  promoter       SP6 promoter: promoter for bacteriophage SP6 RNA polymerase
  10247..10526   +  CDS            TcR (fragment): tetracycline efflux protein; tet; confers resistance to tetracycline
  10527..10575   -  misc_feature   bom (fragment): basis of mobility region from pBR322
  10677..10712   -  CDS            rop (fragment): Rop protein, which maintains plasmids at low copy number; rop
  10807..10911   +  promoter       AmpR promoter: bla
  10912..11772   +  CDS            AmpR: β-lactamase; bla; confers resistance to ampicillin, carbenicillin, and related antibiotics
