[The description below was written by a language model from this plasmid's Addgene catalogue record and pLannotate feature annotations shown in this document.]
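Description:
FUS-miRFP670-TRF1 is a lentiviral transfer plasmid of about 11.9 kb built on the FM5 backbone. It expresses a three-part fusion protein in mammalian cells. In E. coli it is propagated through a high-copy ColE1/pUC-type origin and selected with ampicillin via the bla gene. The backbone also carries an SV40 promoter upstream of gpt sequence (annotated in fragments), followed by an SV40 small t intron and poly(A) signal. Short remnants of lacI, TcR, rop and bom are annotated as well, and these look like leftovers from ancestral vectors rather than working parts.

The viral portion contains a truncated HIV-1 5' LTR, the Ψ packaging signal with a partial gag sequence, the RRE for Rev-dependent nuclear export, the cPPT/CTS, and a ΔU3 self-inactivating 3' LTR. These elements allow the genome to be packaged when helper functions are supplied in trans, and the integrated provirus lacks LTR promoter activity. Between the LTRs, the SFFV promoter drives a single open reading frame, followed by a WPRE that enhances transcript expression. The frame begins with a fragment of human FUS, described in the record as the wild-type FUS intrinsically disordered region. This is followed by miRFP670, a near-infrared fluorescent protein that requires biliverdin as a cofactor, and then by human TERF1 (TRF1), the shelterin component that binds double-stranded telomeric repeats. No mammalian selection marker within the proviral region is annotated.

The stated purpose is an "adhesion module" that creates a seed at the telomere. TRF1 tethers the condensate-prone FUS region to telomeres, and miRFP670 marks the site. The associated study used condensate interfacial forces to reposition DNA loci and probe chromatin viscoelasticity.
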