Addgene plasmid #227378: FUS-miRFP670-TRF1
Purpose: Adhesion module, creates 'seed' at telomere
Depositing lab: Clifford Brangwynne. Depositing organization: Princeton University. Publication: Condensate interfacial forces reposition DNA loci and probe chromatin viscoelasticity. Strom AR, Kim Y, Zhao H, Chang YC, Orlovsky ND, Kosmrlj A, Storm C, Brangwynne CP. Cell. 2024 Aug 14:S0092-8674(24)00828-6. doi: 10.1016/j.cell.2024.07.034. PubMed 39168125.
Backbone
  Vector backbone: FM5
  Vector type: Lentiviral
Growth in bacteria
  Bacterial resistance: Ampicillin, 100 μg/mL
  Growth temperature: 37°C
  Growth strain: NEB Stable
  Copy number: Unknown
Gene/Insert
  Gene/Insert name: Telomeric FUS IDR, WT
  Species: H. sapiens (human)
  Entrez Gene: TERF1 (a.k.a. PIN2, TRBF1, TRF, TRF1, hTRF1-AS, t-TRF1)
  Cloning method: Golden Gate
Terms and licenses: Academic/Nonprofit Terms; Industry Terms: Not Available to Industry
How to cite: FUS-miRFP670-TRF1 was a gift from Clifford Brangwynne (Addgene plasmid # 227378 ; http://n2t.net/addgene:227378 ; RRID:Addgene_227378)
